>Addgene plasmid #28174 | pET283xFlagPP7CPHis | depositor full sequence | sequence record 13350 | Author sequence
TGGCGAATGGG
[124 nt withheld, positions 12-135]
C
[91 nt withheld, positions 137-227]
A
[49 nt withheld, positions 229-277]
CCTTTGACGTTGGAGTCCACGTTCTTT
[37 nt withheld, positions 305-341]
ACCCTATCTCGGTCTATTCTTTTGATTTATAAGGGATTTTGCCGATTTCGGCCTATTGGTTAAAAAATGA
GCTGATTTAACAAAAATTTAACGCGAATTTTAACAAAATATTAACGTTTACAATTTCAGGTGGCACTTTT
CGGGGAAATGTGCGCGGAACCCCTATTTGTTTATTTTTCTAAATACATTCAAATATGTATCCGCTCATGA
ATTAATTCTTAGAAAAACTCATCGAGCATCAAATGAAACTGCAATTTATTCATATCAGGATTATCAATAC
CATATTTTTGAAAAAGCCGTTTCTGTAATGAAGGAGAAAACTCACCGAGGCAGTTCCATAGGATGGCAAG
ATCCTGGTATCGGTCTGCGATTCCGACTCGTCCAACATCAATACAACCTATTAATTTCCCCTCGTCAAAA
ATAAGGTTATCAAGTGAGAAATCACCATGAGTGACGACTGAATCCGGTGAGAATGGCAAAAGTTTATGCA
TTTCTTTCCAGACTTGTTCAACAGGCCAGCCATTACGCTCGTCATCAAAATCACTCGCATCAACCAAACC
GTTATTCATTCGTGATTGCGCCTGAGCGAGACGAAATACGCGATCGCTGTTAAAAGGACAATTACAAACA
GGAATCGAATGCAACCGGCGCAGGAACACTGCCAGCGCATCAACAATATTTTCACCTGAATCAGGATATT
CTTCTAATACCTGGAATGCTGTTTTCCCGGGGATCGCAGTGGTGAGTAACCATGCATCATCAGGAGTACG
GATAAAATGCTTGATGGTCGGAAGAGGCATAAATTCCGTCAGCCAGTTTAGTCTGACCATCTCATCTGTA
ACATCATTGGCAACGCTACCTTTGCCATGTTTCAGAAACAACTCTGGCGCATCGGGCTTCCCATACAATC
GATAGATTGTCGCACCTGATTGCCCGACATTATCGCGAGCCCATTTATACCCATATAAATCAGCATCCAT
GTTGGAATTTAATCGCGGCCTAGAGCAAGACGTTTCCCGTTGAATATGGCTCATAACACCCCTTGTATTA
CTGTTTATGTAAGCAGACAGTTTTATTGTTCATGACCAAAATCCCTTAACGTGAGTTTTCGTTCCACTGA
GCGTCAGACCCCGTAGAAAAGATCAAAGGATCTTCTTGAGATCCTTTTTTTCTGCGCGTAATCTGCTGCT
TGCAAACAAAAAAACCACCGCTACCAGCGGTGGTTTGTTTGCCGGATCAAGAGCTACCAACTCTTTTTCC
GAAGGTAACTGGCTTCAGCAGAGCGCAGATACCAAATACTGTCCTTCTAGTGTAGCCGTAGTTAGGCCAC
CACTTCAAGAACTCTGTAGCACCGCCTACATACCTCGCTCTGCTAATCCTGTTACCAGTGGCTGCTGCCA
GTGGCGATAAGTCGTGTCTTACCGGGTTGGACTCAAGACGATAGTTACCGGATAAGGCGCAGCGGTCGGG
CTGAACGGGGGGTTCGTGCACACAGCCCAGCTTGGAGCGAACGACCTACACCGAACTGAGATACCTACAG
CGTGAGCTATGAGAAAGCGCCACGCTTCCCGAAGGGAGAAAGGCGGACAGGTATCCGGTAAGCGGCAGGG
TCGGAACAGGAGAGCGCACGAGGGAGCTTCCAGGGGGAAACGCCTGGTATCTTTATAGTCCTGTCGGGTT
TCGCCACCTCTGACTTGAGCGTCGATTTTTGTGATGCTCGTCAGGGGGGCGGAGCCTATGGAAAAACGCC
AGCAACGCGGCCTTTTTACGGTTCCTGGCCTTTTGCTGGCCTTTTGCTCACATGTTCTTTCCTGCGTTAT
CCCCTGATTCTGTGGATAACCGTATTACCGCCTTTGAGTGAGCTGATACCGCTCGCCGCAGCCGAACGAC
CGAGCGCAGCGAGTCAGTGAGCGAGGAAGCGGAAGAGCGCCTGATGCGGTATTTTCTCCTTACGCATCTG
TGCGGTATTTCACACCGCATATATGGTGCACTCTCAGTACAATCTGCTCTGATGCCGCATAGTTAAGCCA
GTATACACTCCGCTATCGCTACGTGACTGGGTCATGGCTGCGCCCCGACACCCGCCAACACCCGCTGACG
CGCCCTGACGGGCTTGTCTGCTCCCGGCATCCGCTTACAGACAAGCTGTGACCGTCTCCGGGAGCTGCAT
GTGTCAGAGGTTTTCACCGTCATCACCGAAACGCGCGAGGCAGCTGCGGTAAAGCTCATCAGCGTGGTCG
TGAAGCGATTCACAGATGTCTGCCTGTTCATCCGCGTCCAGCTCGTTGAGTTTCTCCAGAAGCGTTAATG
TCTGGCTTCTGATAAAGCGGGCCATGTTAAGGGCGGTTTTTTCCTGTTTGGTCACTGATGCCTCCGTGTA
AGGGGGATTTCTGTTCATGGGGGTAATGATACCGATGAAACGAGAGAGGATGCTCACGATACGGGTTACT
GATGATGAACATGCCCGGTTACTGGAACGTTGTGAGGGTAAACAACTGGCGGTATGGATGCGGCGGGACC
AGAGAAAAATCACTCAGGGTCAATGCCAGCGCTTCGTTAATACAGATGTAGGTGTTCCACAGGGTAGCCA
GCAGCATCCTGCGATGCAGATCCGGAACATAATGGTGCAGGGCGCTGACTTCCGCGTTTCCAGACTTTAC
GAAACACGGAAACCGAAGACCATTCATGTTGTTGCTCAGGTCGCAGACGTTTTGCAGCAGCAGTCGCTTC
ACGTTCGCTCGCGTATCGGTGATTCATTCTGCTAACCAGTAAGGCAACCCCGCCAGCCTAGCCGGGTCCT
CAACGACAGGAGCACGATCATGCGCACCCGTGGGGCCGCCATGCCGGCGATAATGGCCTGCTTCTCGCCG
AAACGTTTGGTGGCGGGACCAGTGACGAAGGCTTGAGCGAGGGCGTGCAAGATTCCGAATACCGCAAGCG
ACAGGCCGATCATCGTCGCGCTCCAGCGAAAGCGGTCCTCGCCGAAAATGACCCAGAGCGCTGCCGGCAC
CTGTCCTACGAGTTGCATGATAAAGAAGACAGTCATAAGTGCGGCGACGATAGTCATGCCCCGCGCCCAC
CGGAAGGAGCTGACTGGGTTGAAGGCTCTCAAGGGCATCGGTCGAGATCCCGGTGCCTAATGAGTGAGCT
AACTTACATTAATTGCGTTGCGCTCACTGCCCGCTTTCCAGTCGGGAAACCTGTCGTGCCAGCTGCATTA
ATGAATCGGCCAACGCGCGGGGAGAGGCGGTTTGCGTATTGGGCGCCAGGGTGGTTTTTCTTTTCACCAG
TGAGACGGGCAACAGCTGATTGCCCTTCACCGCCTGGCCCTGAGAGAGTTGCAGCAAGCGGTCCACGCTG
GTTTGCCCCAGCAGGCGAAAATCCTGTTTGATGGTGGTTAACGGCGGGATATAACATGAGCTGTCTTCGG
TATCGTCGTATCCCACTACCGAGATATCCGCACCAACGCGCAGCCCGGACTCGGTAATGGCGCGCATTGC
GCCCAGCGCCATCTGATCGTTGGCAACCAGCATCGCAGTGGGAACGATGCCCTCATTCAGCATTTGCATG
GTTTGTTGAAAACCGGACATGGCACTCCAGTCGCCTTCCCGTTCCGCTATCGGCTGAATTTGATTGCGAG
TGAGATATTTATGCCAGCCAGCCAGACGCAGACGCGCCGAGACAGAACTTAATGGGCCCGCTAACAGCGC
GATTTGCTGGTGACCCAATGCGACCAGATGCTCCACGCCCAGTCGCGTACCGTCTTCATGGGAGAAAATA
ATACTGTTGATGGGTGTCTGGTCAGAGACATCAAGAAATAACGCCGGAACATTAGTGCAGGCAGCTTCCA
CAGCAATGGCATCCTGGTCATCCAGCGGATAGTTAATGATCAGCCCACTGACGCGTTGCGCGAGAAGATT
GTGCACCGCCGCTTTACAGGCTTCGACGCCGCTTCGTTCTACCATCGACACCACCACGCTGGCACCCAGT
TGATCGGCGCGAGATTTAATCGCCGCGACAATTTGCGACGGCGCGTGCAGGGCCAGACTGGAGGTGGCAA
CGCCAATCAGCAACGACTGTTTGCCCGCCAGTTGTTGTGCCACGCGGTTGGGAATGTAATTCAGCTCCGC
CATCGCCGCTTCCACTTTTTCCCGCGTTTTCGCAGAAACGTGGCTGGCCTGGTTCACCACGCGGGAAACG
GTCTGATAAGAGACACCGGCATACTCTGCGACATCGTATAACGTTACTGGTTTCACATTCACCACCCTGA
ATTGACTCTCTTCCGGGCGCTATCATGCCATACCGCGAAAGGTTTTGCGCCATTCGATGGTGTCCGGGAT
CTCGACGCTCTCCCTTATGCGACTCCTGCATTAGGAAGCAGCCCAGTAGTAGGTTGAGGCCGTTGAGCAC
CGCCGCCGCAAGGAATGGTGCATGCAAGGAGATGGCGCCCAACAGTCCCCCGGCCACGGGGCCTGCCACC
ATACCCACGCCGAAACAAGCGCTCATGAGCCCGAAGTGGCGAGCCCGATCTTCCCCATCGGTGATGTCGG
CGATATAGGCGCCAGCAACCGCACCTGTGGCGCCGGTGATGCCGGCCACGATGCGTCCGGCGTAGAGGAT
CGAGATCTCGATCCCGCGAAATTAATACGACTCACTATAGGGGAATTGTGAGCGGATAACAATTCCCCTC
TAGAACTAATTTTGTTTAACTTTAAGAAGGAGATATACCATGGACTACAAAGACCATGACGGTGATTATA
AAGATCATGACATCGATTACAAGGATGACGATGACAAGATGGCCAAAACCATCGTTCTTGCGGTCGGCGA
GGCTACTCGCACTCTGACTGAGATCCAGTCCACCGCAGACCGTCAGATCTTCGAAGAGAAGGTCGGGCCT
CTGGTGGGTCGGCTGCGCCTCACGGCTTCGCTCCGTCAAAACGGAGCCAAGACCGCGTATCGAGTCAACC
TAAAACTGGATCAGGCGGACGTCGTTGATGCATCCACCAGCGTCGCCGGCGAGCTTCCGAAAGTGCGCTA
CACTCAGGTATGGTCGCACGACGTGACAATCGTTGCGAATAGCACCGAGGCCTCGCGCAAATCGTTGTAC
GATTTGACCAAGTCCCTCGTCGCGACCTCGCAGGTCGAAGATCTTGTCGTCAACCTTGTGCCGCTGGGCC
GTTCCCTCGAGCACCACCACCACCACCACTGAGATCCGGCTGCTAACAAAGCCCGAAAGGAAGCTGAGTT
GGCTGCTGCCACCGCTGAGCAATAACTAGCATAACCCCTTGGGGCCTCTAAACGGGTCTTGAGGGGTTTT
TTGCTGAAAGGAGGAACTATATCCGGAT
Features (pLannotate 1.2.2; 20 found; start..end, strand, type, name):
     12..467     +  rep_origin     f1 ori (sequence partly withheld): f1 bacteriophage origin of replication; arrow indicates direction of (+) strand synthesis
    494..551     +  promoter       AmpR promoter (fragment): bla
    560..1375    -  CDS            KanR: aminoglycoside phosphotransferase; aph(3')-Ia; confers resistance to kanamycin in bacteria or G418 (Geneticin®) in eukaryotes
   1497..2085    +  rep_origin     ori: high-copy-number ColE1/pMB1/pBR322/pUC origin of replication
   2271..2413    -  misc_feature   bom: basis of mobility region from pBR322
   2515..2706    -  CDS            rop: Rop protein, which maintains plasmids at low copy number; rop
   2723..3103    +  CDS            YPB1_ECOLX: Protein predicted: Swiss-Prot protein existence level 4. From Escherichia coli.
   3175..3466    -  CDS            TcR (fragment): tetracycline efflux protein; tet; confers resistance to tetracycline
   3481..3502    -  protein_bind   CAP binding site: CAP binding activates transcription in the presence of cAMP. E. coli catabolite activator protein
   3515..4597    -  CDS            lacI: lac repressor; lacI; The lac repressor binds to the lac operator to inhibit transcription in E. coli. This inhibition can be relieved by adding lactose or isopropyl-β-D-thiogalactopyranoside (IPTG).
   4598..4675    -  promoter       lacI promoter: lacI
   4683..4962    -  CDS            TcR (fragment): tetracycline efflux protein; tet; confers resistance to tetracycline
   4984..5002    +  promoter       T7 promoter: promoter for bacteriophage T7 RNA polymerase
   5003..5027    +  protein_bind   lac operator: The lac repressor binds to the lac operator to inhibit transcription in E. coli. This inhibition can be relieved by adding lactose or isopropyl-β-D-thiogalactopyranoside (IPTG). lac repressor encoded by lacI
   5042..5064    +  RBS            RBS: efficient ribosome binding site from bacteriophage T7 gene 10 (Olins and Rangwala, 1989)
   5074..5139    +  CDS            3xFLAG: three tandem FLAG® epitope tags, followed by an enterokinase cleavage site
   5143..5523    +  CDS            COAT_BPPP7: Experimental evidence at protein level: Swiss-Prot protein existence level 1. Forms the phage shell; binds to the phage RNA. From Pseudomonas phage PP7 (Bacteriophage PP7).
   5533..5550    +  CDS            9xHis (fragment): 9xHis affinity tag
   5560..5609    +  CDS            SET1 (fragment): solubility-enhancement tag derived from T7 phage gene 10B
   5617..5664    +  terminator     T7 terminator: transcription terminator for bacteriophage T7 RNA polymerase
