[The description below was written by a language model from this plasmid's Addgene catalogue record and pLannotate feature annotations shown in this document.]
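Description:
pET283xFlagPP7CPHis is a bacterial expression plasmid built on the pET28 backbone for producing a doubly tagged version of the bacteriophage PP7 coat protein in E. coli. The annotated sequence record is 5,689 nt. It is maintained through a ColE1/pBR322-type origin accompanied by the bom region and the rop gene, which moderates copy number, and it is selected with kanamycin through the aph(3')-Ia resistance gene. An f1 origin is also present. The short tetracycline-resistance and AmpR promoter fragments in the feature table appear to be backbone remnants rather than functional markers.

The expression cassette follows the standard pET arrangement. A T7 promoter with an adjacent lac operator and the T7 gene 10 ribosome binding site drives the open reading frame, and a T7 terminator closes it. The plasmid-borne lacI gene supplies repressor, so transcription is held off until IPTG induction in a host that provides T7 RNA polymerase. The insert, cloned between NcoI and XhoI, is described as an optimized PP7 coat protein of about 450 bp carrying C68A and C73A substitutions. It is fused to an N-terminal 3xFLAG epitope, which includes an enterokinase cleavage site, and to the backbone-encoded C-terminal hexahistidine tag. The software labels this tag as a 9xHis fragment. The short "SET1" hit downstream of it is probably an annotation of backbone sequence rather than a translated tag.

The PP7 coat protein binds a specific phage RNA element. The record does not state the purpose of the construct or the rationale for the cysteine substitutions. The design would allow nickel-affinity purification of the recombinant protein and FLAG-based capture or detection, which is consistent with use as an affinity reagent for RNAs tagged with the PP7 binding site.
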