Addgene plasmid #28174: pET283xFlagPP7CPHis
Depositing lab: Kathleen Collins. Depositing organization: University of California, Berkeley.
Backbone
  Vector backbone: pET28
  Backbone size w/o insert (bp): 5300
  Vector type: Bacterial Expression
Growth in bacteria
  Bacterial resistance: Kanamycin, 50 μg/mL
  Growth temperature: 37°C
  Growth strain: DH5alpha
  Copy number: Unknown
Gene/Insert
  Gene/Insert name: PP7 coat protein optimized
  Species: PP7 phage modified
  Insert size (bp): 450
  Mutation: C68A,C73A
  Tag / fusion protein: triple FLAG peptide (N terminal on insert); 6xhistidine (C terminal on backbone)
  Cloning method: Restriction Enzyme; 5′ cloning site NcoI (unknown if destroyed); 3′ cloning site XhoI (unknown if destroyed)
  Sequencing primers: 5′ T7 Fwd
Resource information
  A portion of this plasmid was derived from a plasmid made by: David Peabody
Terms and licenses: Academic/Nonprofit Terms; Industry Terms: Not Available to Industry
How to cite: pET283xFlagPP7CPHis was a gift from Kathleen Collins (Addgene plasmid # 28174 ; http://n2t.net/addgene:28174 ; RRID:Addgene_28174)
