>Addgene plasmid #28174 | pET283xFlagPP7CPHis | addgene partial sequence | sequence record 34460 | 28174 with T7
AGAATAATTTTGTTTAACTTTAAGAAGGAGATATACCATGGACTACAAAGACCATGACGGTGATTATAAA
GATCATGACATCGATTACAAGGATGACGATGACAAGATGGCCAAAACCATCGTTCTTGCGGTCGGCGAGG
CTACTCGCACTCTGACTGAGATCCAGTCCACCGCAGACCGTCAGATCTTCGAAGAGAAGGTCGGGCCTCT
GGTGGGTCGGCTGCGCCTCACGGCTTCGCTCCGTCAAAACGGAGCCAAGACCGCGTATCGCGTCAACCTA
AAACTGGATCAGGCGGACGTCGTTGATGCATCCACCAGCGTCGCCGGCGAGCTTCCGAAAGTGCGCTACA
CTCAGGTATGGTCGCACGACGTGACAATCGTTGCGAATAGCACCGAGGCCTCGCGCAAATCGTTGTACGA
TTTGACCAAGTCCCTCGTCGCGACCTCGCAGGTCGAAGATCTTGTCGTCAACCTTGTGCCGCTGGGCCGT
TCCCTCGAGCACCACCACCACCACCACTGAGATCCGGCTGCTAACAAAGCCCGAAAGGAAGCTGAGTTGG
CTGCTGCCACCGCTGAGCAATAACTAGCATAACCCCTTGGGGCCTCTAAACGGGTCTTGAGGGGTTTTTT
GCTGAAAGGAGGAACTATATCCGGATTGGCGAATGGG
[124 nt withheld, positions 668-791]
C
[66 nt withheld, positions 793-858]
